Addgene plasmid #179069: pBBK85 pHomL-RPL18Bp-PEX25-Link-Scarlet(rfp)-SSA1t-HomR (AmpR)
Purpose: Vector containing a yeast integration cassette for RPL18B-driven expression of PEX25-Link-Scarlet(rfp), a marker for the peroxisome
Depositing lab: Vincent Martin. Depositing organization: Concordia University. Publication: The MyLo CRISPR-Cas9 Toolkit: A Markerless Yeast Localization and Overexpression CRISPR-Cas9 Toolkit. Bean BDM, Whiteway M, Martin VJJ. G3 (Bethesda). 2022 Jun 16. pii: 6609175. doi: 10.1093/g3journal/jkac154. PubMed 35708612.
Backbone
  Vector backbone: pYTK089 (ColE1, AmpR)
  Vector type: Yeast Expression
Growth in bacteria
  Bacterial resistance: Ampicillin, 100 μg/mL
  Growth temperature: 37°C
  Growth strain: DH5alpha
  Copy number: High Copy
Gene/Insert
  Gene/Insert name: RPL18Bp-PEX25-Link-Scarlet(rfp)
  Species: S. cerevisiae (budding yeast)
  Cloning method: Restriction Enzyme; 5′ cloning site Unknown (unknown if destroyed); 3′ cloning site Unknown (unknown if destroyed)
Terms and licenses: Academic/Nonprofit Terms; Industry Terms: Not Available to Industry
Depositor comments: Part of the Markerless Yeast Localization and Overexpression (MyLO) CRISPR-Cas9 Toolkit. Vector cloned using BsaI Golden Gate cloning
How to cite: pBBK85 pHomL-RPL18Bp-PEX25-Link-Scarlet(rfp)-SSA1t-HomR (AmpR) was a gift from Vincent Martin (Addgene plasmid # 179069 ; http://n2t.net/addgene:179069 ; RRID:Addgene_179069)
