[The description below was written by a language model from this plasmid's Addgene catalogue record and pLannotate feature annotations shown in this document.]
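Description:
pBBK85 is a yeast integration-cassette plasmid from the Markerless Yeast Localization and Overexpression (MyLO) CRISPR-Cas9 toolkit, assembled by BsaI Golden Gate cloning in the pYTK089 backbone. In E. coli it is maintained at high copy through a ColE1/pUC-type origin and selected with ampicillin via the β-lactamase gene and its native promoter. It is catalogued as a yeast expression vector, but the design is for chromosomal integration rather than episomal maintenance. The 6,827 nt annotation shows no complete yeast origin or intact auxotrophic marker.

The payload is a single expression unit flanked by left and right homology arms (HomL and HomR). The S. cerevisiae RPL18B promoter drives the full PEX25 coding sequence, which encodes a protein involved in peroxisome size regulation, division and biogenesis. PEX25 is joined through a short linker to a red fluorescent protein, annotated by pLannotate as mScarlet-I, and the unit ends with the SSA1 terminator. The promoter, linker, terminator and homology arms are named in the construct title but were not detected as features by the automated annotation. Short fragments of ARS1 and of the HIS3 promoter and coding sequence appear on both sides of the cassette. Their position suggests they lie within or next to the homology arms, although the record does not state the genomic target locus.

The cassette is meant to serve as repair donor DNA for Cas9-directed, marker-free integration into the yeast genome. The resulting strains constitutively express PEX25-Scarlet as a red fluorescent marker of the peroxisome, useful for organelle visualisation and co-localisation studies.
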