Features (pLannotate 1.2.2; 10 found; start..end, strand, type, name):
      1..861     -  CDS            AmpR: β-lactamase; bla; confers resistance to ampicillin, carbenicillin, and related antibiotics
    862..966     -  promoter       AmpR promoter: bla
   1069..1657    +  rep_origin     ori: high-copy-number ColE1/pMB1/pBR322/pUC origin of replication
   2391..2510    +  rep_origin     ARS1 (fragment): S. cerevisiae autonomously replicating sequence ARS1/ARS416
   2515..2561    +  promoter       HIS3 promoter (fragment): S. cerevisiae HIS3
   2562..2624    +  CDS            HIS3 (fragment): imidazoleglycerol-phosphate dehydratase, required for histidine biosynthesis; S. cerevisiae HIS3; yeast auxotrophic marker
   3528..4709    +  CDS            PEX25: PEX25_YEAST - Experimental evidence at protein level: Swiss-Prot protein existence level 1. Required for regulation of peroxisome size and maintenance. Has a role in the import of peroxisomal matrix proteins. Imports RHO1 into the peroxisome. Also promotes peroxisome division and biogenesis. From Saccharomyces cerevisiae (strain ATCC 204508 / S288c) (Baker's yeast).
   4737..5432    +  CDS            mScarlet-I: mScarlet-I is a basic (constitutively fluorescent) red fluorescent protein published in 2016, derived from synthetic construct. It is reported to be a rapidly-maturing monomer with moderate acid sensitivity.
   6478..6504    +  rep_origin     ARS1 (fragment): S. cerevisiae autonomously replicating sequence ARS1/ARS416
   6601..6722    +  CDS            HIS3 (fragment): imidazoleglycerol-phosphate dehydratase, required for histidine biosynthesis; S. cerevisiae HIS3; yeast auxotrophic marker
>Addgene plasmid #179069 | pBBK85 pHomL-RPL18Bp-PEX25-Link-Scarlet(rfp)-SSA1t-HomR (AmpR) | addgene full sequence | sequence record 360919 | Addgene NGS Result
TTACCAATGCTTAATCAGTGAGGCACCTATCTCAGCGATCTGTCTATTTCGTTCATCCATAGTTGCCTGA
CTCCCCGTCGTGTAGATAACTACGATACGGGAGGGCTTACCATCTGGCCCCAGTGCTGCAATGATACCGC
GGGACCCACGCTCACCGGCTCCAGATTTATCAGCAATAAACCAGCCAGCCGGAAGGGCCGAGCGCAGAAG
TGGTCCTGCAACTTTATCCGCCTCCATCCAGTCTATTAATTGTTGCCGGGAAGCTAGAGTAAGTAGTTCG
CCAGTTAATAGTTTGCGCAACGTTGTTGCCATTGCTACAGGCATCGTGGTGTCACGCTCGTCGTTTGGTA
TGGCTTCATTCAGCTCCGGTTCCCAACGATCAAGGCGAGTTACATGATCCCCCATGTTGTGCAAAAAAGC
GGTTAGCTCCTTCGGTCCTCCGATCGTTGTCAGAAGTAAGTTGGCCGCAGTGTTATCACTCATGGTTATG
GCAGCACTGCATAATTCTCTTACTGTCATGCCATCCGTAAGATGCTTTTCTGTGACTGGTGAGTACTCAA
CCAAGTCATTCTGAGAATAGTGTATGCGGCGACCGAGTTGCTCTTGCCCGGCGTCAATACGGGATAATAC
CGCGCCACATAGCAGAACTTTAAAAGTGCTCATCATTGGAAAACGTTCTTCGGGGCGAAAACTCTCAAGG
ATCTTACCGCTGTTGAGATCCAGTTCGATGTAACCCACTCGTGCACCCAACTGATCTTCAGCATCTTTTA
CTTTCACCAGCGTTTCTGGGTGAGCAAAAACAGGAAGGCAAAATGCCGCAAAAAAGGGAATAAGGGCGAC
ACGGAAATGTTGAATACTCATACTCTTCCTTTTTCAATATTATTGAAGCATTTATCAGGGTTATTGTCTC
ATGAGCGGATACATATTTGAATGTATTTAGAAAAATAAACAAATAGGGGTTCCGCGCACATTTCCCCGAA
AAGTGCCACCTGTCATGACCAAAATCCCTTAACGTGAGTTTTCGTTCCACTGAGCGTCAGACCCCGTAGA
AAAGATCAAAGGATCTTCTTGAGATCCTTTTTTTCTGCGCGTAATCTGCTGCTTGCAAACAAAAAAACCA
CCGCTACCAGCGGTGGTTTGTTTGCCGGATCAAGAGCTACCAACTCTTTTTCCGAAGGTAACTGGCTTCA
GCAGAGCGCAGATACCAAATACTGTTCTTCTAGTGTAGCCGTAGTTAGGCCACCACTTCAAGAACTCTGT
AGCACCGCCTACATACCTCGCTCTGCTAATCCTGTTACCAGTGGCTGCTGCCAGTGGCGATAAGTCGTGT
CTTACCGGGTTGGACTCAAGACGATAGTTACCGGATAAGGCGCAGCGGTCGGGCTGAACGGGGGGTTCGT
GCACACAGCCCAGCTTGGAGCGAACGACCTACACCGAACTGAGATACCTACAGCGTGAGCTATGAGAAAG
CGCCACGCTTCCCGAAGGGAGAAAGGCGGACAGGTATCCGGTAAGCGGCAGGGTCGGAACAGGAGAGCGC
ACGAGGGAGCTTCCAGGGGGAAACGCCTGGTATCTTTATAGTCCTGTCGGGTTTCGCCACCTCTGACTTG
AGCGTCGATTTTTGTGATGCTCGTCAGGGGGGCGGAGCCTATGGAAAAACGCCAGCAACGCGGCCTTTTT
ACGGTTCCTGGCCTTTTGCTGGCCTTTTGCTCACATGTTCTTTCCTGCGTTATCCCCTGATTCTGTGGAT
AACCGTGCGGCCGCCAATGTTATCTATTGGCAGATGTTCATACGGGGCTTTCAAATATTGATGAAATTAT
GTGATGTTTAGAAGAAGATTCGAACTGTTTTCAGTAGATTTGGTAACTGTGCAACCATAACTCATGCCCC
CTATTTATCGGCATTGAGATTGTAAAGGAAGTAAAACGCATTTTTGCAGATCTGTTCTCTTATGTATTTT
TAATCGTCCTTGTATGGAAGTATCAAAGGGGACGTTCTTCACCTCCTTGGAAAACGCAAACTTTCTTTTT
GCCTATCACAGTATCTTATCGAGCTAACTATTTTCGACACACATGAAAAAGCAGAAATATTAACGAAAAA
GAAAAGAAAGACCATGTCATGTACGGGCAATCAGAATATGCAAGATGAGCGGGAACGGGCGAAATGTGCA
CGCGCACAACTTACGAAACGCGGATGAGTCACTGACAGCCACCGCAGAGGTTCTGACTCCTACTGAGCTC
TATTGGAGGTGGCAGAACCGGTAATCCCACAGTGAGCAACTTGACAAACCAACAGATATAGGCTGTGTCT
TAAAATATACCATCCAATACCTTGATGAACTTTTCAAAGATGACTAAAATAAGTGAAATTTCAACATTAA
CTTCGAGCTGTAAACACAGTGGTTTCTTTGCATAAACACCATCAGCCTCAAGTCGTCAAGTAAAGATTTC
GTGTTCATGCAGATAGATAACAATCTATATGTTGATAATTAGCGTTGCCTCATCAATGCGTACACGAAGA
ATATACTAAAAAATGAGCAGGCAAGATAAACGAAGGCAAAGATGACAGAGCAGAAAGCCCTAGTAAAGCG
TATTACAAATGAAACCAAGATTCAGATTGCGATCCCTGAATTCGCATCTAGATGGTAGAGCCACAAACAG
CCGGTACAAGCAACGATCTCCAGGACCATCTGAATCATGCGCGGATGACACGAACTCACGACGGCGATCA
CAGACATTAACCCACAGTACAGACACTGCGACAACGTGGCAATTCGTCGCAATACCGTCTCACTGAACTG
GCCGATAATTGCAGACGAACGAAGAGGATGTCCAATATTTTTTTTAAGGAATAAGGATACTTCAAGACTA
GATTCCCCCCTGCATTCCCATCAGAACCGTAAACCTTGGCGCTTTCCTTGGGAAGTATTCAAGAAGTGCC
TTGTCCGGTTTCTGTGGCTCACAAACCAGCGCGCCCGATATGGCTTTCTTTTCACTTATGAATGTACCAG
TACGGGACAATTAGAACGCTCCTGTAACAATCTCTTTGCAAATGTGGGGTTACATTCTAACCATGTCACA
CTGCTGACGAAATTCAAAGTAAAAAAAAATGGGACCACGTCTTGAGAACGATAGATTTTCTTTATTTTAC
ATTGAACAGTCGTTGTCTCAGCGCGCTTTATGTTTTCATTCATACTTCATATTATAAAATAACAAAAGAA
GAATTTCATATTCACGCCCAAGAAATCAGGCTGCTTTCCAAATGCAATTGACACTTCATTAGCCATCACA
CAAAACTCTTTCTTGCTGGAGCTTCTTTTAAAAAAGACCTCAGTACACCAAACACGTTACCCGACCTCGT
TATTTTACGACAACTATGATAAAATTCTGAAGAAAAAATAAAAAAATTTTCATACTTCTTGCTTTTATTT
AAACCATTGAATGATTTCTTTTGAACAAAACTACCTGTTTCACCAAAGGAAATAGAAAGAAAAAATCAAT
TAGAAGAAAACAAAAAACAAAAGATCTATGAGTCAGTTTGGCACGACAGATATCGTTTCCGGTTCAGAAA
CACCACCTTATTCTGGGGCAAGTTACCAGGACGCCCAGGATGACAATACCCATCCACATTCATCAGACGC
CGGTGCAGAGAAGTTCAGTGCAGGCAGTGGAAGCGAGTCGCATACTGAATCCTCGAGAAGTGATGATGAG
GATTCTCAAGCAAAAACAAAGATGGTGGATAATATTACCATCTTAAAATATATATTGGATTCTCTATCTG
GTAGAGACAAATTAGCCAAAATTATCAAATACGCTCTGGATATATTAAAACTGTTTATCGAAAAGTCTAA
GCGAAATTTAACTGTTTTGGACCCTTCCGTATTAACGTACTATACCAAGATTTTGAAAAATCTGACTGTA
AAAGTCGCACTAAGGCATCCAATCACGGTAATTAAAGTACTTCTCCTGTCTCTTTTGAGAAATTTTGACA
AGAAAATTGATTTTATCAGTCAACAATTAAGTACTTTTAGATATATTTTAAGGTTTGGCGGCACACCATT
CCGAGTGTGCAGTTTCTTGGGGAAATTCAATAAAACCAGAAAGTGCAACTTTCAAATTGACCAAATTAAG
AAAATATGGTTTAATGAAGCTTCATTGAGAGAATTTTTGGACTTGTATTATGGTATCTTTGATGAATTAG
ACTTGCTATACAAATTGAAAATATGGACAAATAAATCATTCTATTCCTTTGTCAGTAGACAAGAGTCTCT
TGCATGGCAATACGACATTCTTTTAAGCTTGAAGGACCATTGGCTCAACCTGCAAAGCTTACAGAAGAGA
CAATTAGAATTGGAAGTGCAACTAAAAGTTCAAAATAACGCGTTACTACTCTCACCCATACTGATGCATC
AGGCCCATAAAGACGATGGCTCACAATCGCCAATTAGGAAACAGTTGTTAAATGACCTAAATGTTAATAA
CGACGCAGAGGTGTTAATACACAAACAACTAAAGGCCATCAAGGATGAAAAGACACTTGTTTATTTAGAT
ATTGCAAGATTATCGTTTGATTGCATGGCTAATACATCAGATATTCTAAATTTAAAAACTCCAAAGGGAA
CGTATGCCGTTCTGTCCCTGGGATCCGGCTTAACTGGACTGGTTAAACTTTGGATAACAACAAAGAGGTC
ACTTTGCTCTTCAAAAGATGGATCCGGTCCTTCTGGCCCAACTGGCATGGTTAGTAAAGGTGAAGCTGTT
ATAAAAGAATTCATGAGGTTTAAAGTTCATATGGAAGGTTCAATGAATGGTCATGAATTTGAAATTGAAG
GTGAAGGTGAAGGTAGACCATATGAAGGTACACAAACTGCTAAATTGAAAGTTACTAAAGGTGGTCCATT
ACCATTTTCTTGGGATATTTTGTCTCCACAATTCATGTATGGTTCTAGAGCTTTTATTAAGCATCCAGCT
GATATTCCAGATTATTATAAACAATCTTTTCCTGAAGGTTTTAAATGGGAAAGAGTTATGAATTTCGAAG
ATGGTGGTGCTGTTACTGTTACTCAAGATACTTCTTTGGAAGATGGTACTTTAATCTATAAAGTTAAATT
GAGAGGTACTAATTTTCCACCAGATGGTCCAGTTATGCAAAAGAAAACTATGGGTTGGGAAGCATCTACT
GAAAGATTGTATCCAGAAGATGGTGTTTTGAAAGGAGACATTAAGATGGCTTTGAGATTGAAAGATGGTG
GTCGGTACCTGGCCGACTTCAAGACCACCTATAAAGCTAAAAAACCAGTTCAAATGCCAGGTGCATATAA
TGTTGATAGAAAGTTAGATATAACGTCGCATAACGAGGACTATACTGTAGTTGAACAATATGAACGTAGT
GAAGGTAGACATAGTACCGGAGGAATGGATGAATTGTATAAATAGCTCGAGTGGCGCCAATTGGTGCGGC
AATTGATAATAACGAAAATGTCTTTTAATGATCTGGGTATAATGAGGAATTTTCCGAACGTTTTTACTTT
ATATATATATATACATGTAACATATATTCTATACGCTATAGAGAAAGGAAATTTTTCAATTAAAAAAAAA
ATAGAGAAAGAGTTTCACTTCTTGATTATCGCTAACACTAATGGTTGAAGTACTGCTACTTTAATTTTAT
GCTGCCAATGAGACGACGGGGTCATCACGGCTCATCATGCGCCAAACAAATGTGTGCAATACACGCTCGG
ATGACTGCATGATGACCGCACTGACTGGGGACAGCAGATCCACCTAAGCCTGTGAGAGAAGCAGACACCC
GACAGATCAAGGCAGTTAACTAGTGCACTGCAGTACAAATCGTCCCCAACAAAAGTGGGCTCTCAAAATT
CATCACATTTAAATGCATATAGGAAGAGCAACAGTTGGTTTGCATCTGATGTTCCTTAAAGATTTCGACA
TAATGTGCGAAGTAGATCCCTTCAGCACTGTACTTGTTTTTGCGACTAGATTGTAAATCATTCTTTATTT
AATCTCTTTCTTTAACTACTGCTTAAAGTATAATTTGGTCCGTAGTTTAATAACTATACTAAGCGAACGC
TCTCTCGAAATTTTTCTTAACGCGTCCTTGTACTGCGTCTAACGCTTTTGCCACTTGGATTTCTATTATA
GGAAATAGTCTCACTTACTGGGCGACGAATTTTCGCGTTTTGATGAAGCACAGGAAGAATTTCTTTATGC
TCAGAAGTTTGACAGCAAGCAAGTTCATCATTCGAACTAGCCTTATTGTTTTAGTTCAGTGACAGCGAAC
TGCCGTACTCGATGCTTTATTTCTCACGGTAGAGCGGAAGAACAGATAGATCCCTACATATTGCTACCAC
TTCTATTACACAATAGTTTCAATAGCTTGCAGCGTAGCTAAACTCTAAAATTTATCTAAATCACTCATAT
AAACCGAACCCTTCCCCTTCCGCTTATAGTACAGCTGATGCTCCTTCACTATTTTAACATGTGGAATTCT
TGAAAGAATGAAATCGCCATGCCAAGCCATCACACGGTCTTTTATGCAATTGATTGACCGCCTGCAACAC
ATAGGCAGTAAAATTTTTACAAGCAGTAGCAGAACAGGCCACACAATCGCAAGTGATTAACGTCCACACA
GGTATAGGGTTTCTGGACCATATGATACATGCTCTGGCCAAGCATTCCGGCTGGTCGCTAATCGTTGAGT
GCCGAGCGGCCGCGATTATCAAAAAGGATCTTCACCTAGATCCTTTTAAATTAAAAATGAAGTTTTAAAT
CAATCTAAAGTATATATGAGTAAACTTGGTCTGACAG
